>Addgene plasmid #136784 | pEBTet-SNAP-Centrin2 | depositor full sequence | sequence record 264002 | Full Sequence
TTGTACAAAGTGGTGATGGCAGCTAGCGGCGCGCCCGGCCGCTCGAGTCTAGAGGGCCCGTTTAAACCCG
CTGATCAGCCTCGACTGTGCCTTCTAGTTGCCAGCCATCTGTTGTTTGCCCCTCCCCCGTGCCTTCCTTG
ACCCTGGAAGGTGCCACTCCCACTGTCCTTTCCTAATAAAATGAGGAAATTGCATCGCATTGTCTGAGTA
GGTGTCATTCTATTCTGGGGGGTGGGGTGGGGCAGGACAGCAAGGGGGAGGATTGGGAAGACAATAGCAG
GCTAGAGGATCGATCCCCGCCCCGGACGAACTAAACCTGACTACGACATCTCTGCCCCTTCTTCGCGGGG
CAGTGCATGTAATCCCTTCAGTTGGTTGGTACAACTTGCCAACTGGGCCCTGTTCCACATGTGACACGGG
GGGGGACCAAACACAAAGGGGTTCTCTGACTGTAGTTGACATCCTTATAAATGGATGTGCACATTTGCCA
ACACTGAGTGGCTTTCATCCTGGAGCAGACTTTGCAGTCTGTGGACTGCAACACAACATTGCCTTTATGT
GTAACTCTTGGCTGAAGCTCTTACACCAATGCTGGGGGACATGTACCTCCCAGGGGCCCAGGAAGACTAC
GGGAGGCTACACCAACGTCAATCAGAGGGGCCTGTGTAGCTACCGATAAGCGGACCCTCAAGAGGGCATT
AGCAATAGTGTTTATAAGGCCCCCTTGTTAACCCTAAACGGGTAGCATATGCTTCCCGGGTAGTAGTATA
TACTATCCAGACTAACCCTAATTCAATAGCATATGTTACCCAACGGGAAGCATATGCTATCGAATTAGGG
TTAGTAAAAGGGTCCTAAGGAACAGCGATATCTCCCACCCCATGAGCTGTCACGGTTTTATTTACATGGG
GTCAGGATTCCACGAGGGTAGTGAACCATTTTAGTCACAAGGGCAGTGGCTGAAGATCAAGGAGCGGGCA
GTGAACTCTCCTGAATCTTCGCCTGCTTCTTCATTCTCCTTCGTTTAGCTAATAGAATAACTGCTGAGTT
GTGAACAGTAAGGTGTATGTGAGGTGCTCGAAAACAAGGTTTCAGGTGACGCCCCCAGAATAAAATTTGG
ACGGGGGGTTCAGTGGTGGCATTGTGCTATGACACCAATATAACCCTCACAAACCCCTTGGGCAATAAAT
ACTAGTGTAGGAATGAAACATTCTGAATATCTTTAACAATAGAAATCCATGGGGTGGGGACAAGCCGTAA
AGACTGGATGTCCATCTCACACGAATTTATGGCTATGGGCAACACATAATCCTAGTGCAATATGATACTG
GGGTTATTAAGATGTGTCCCAGGCAGGGACCAAGACAGGTGAACCATGTTGTTACACTCTATTTGTAACA
AGGGGAAAGAGAGTGGACGCCGACAGCAGCGGACTCCACTGGTTGTCTCTAACACCCCCGAAAATTAAAC
GGGGCTCCACGCCAATGGGGCCCATAAACAAAGACAAGTGGCCACTCTTTTTTTTGAAATTGTGGAGTGG
GGGCACGCGTCAGCCCCCACACGCCGCCCTGCGGTTTTGGACTGTAAAATAAGGGTGTAATAACTTGGCT
GATTGTAACCCCGCTAACCACTGCGGTCAAACCACTTGCCCACAAAACCACTAATGGCACCCCGGGGAAT
ACCTGCATAAGTAGGTGGGCGGGCCAAGATAGGGGCGCGATTGCTGCGATCTGGAGGACAAATTACACAC
ACTTGCGCCTGAGCGCCAAGCACAGGGTTGTTGGTCCTCATATTCACGAGGTCGCTGAGAGCACGGTGGG
CTAATGTTGCCATGGGTAGCATATACTACCCAAATATCTGGATAGCATATGCTATCCTAATCTATATCTG
GGTAGCATAGGCTATCCTAATCTATATCTGGGTAGCATATGCTATCCTAATCTATATCTGGGTAGTATAT
GCTATCCTAATTTATATCTGGGTAGCATAGGCTATCCTAATCTATATCTGGGTAGCATATGCTATCCTAA
TCTATATCTGGGTAGTATATGCTATCCTAATCTGTATCCGGGTAGCATATGCTATCCTAATAGAGATTAG
GGTAGTATATGCTATCCTAATTTATATCTGGGTAGCATATACTACCCAAATATCTGGATAGCATATGCTA
TCCTAATCTATATCTGGGTAGCATATGCTATCCTAATCTATATCTGGGTAGCATAGGCTATCCTAATCTA
TATCTGGGTAGCATATGCTATCCTAATCTATATCTGGGTAGTATATGCTATCCTAATTTATATCTGGGTA
GCATAGGCTATCCTAATCTATATCTGGGTAGCATATGCTATCCTAATCTATATCTGGGTAGTATATGCTA
TCCTAATCTGTATCCGGGTAGCATATGCTATCCTCATGCATATACAGTCAGCATATGATACCCAGTAGTA
GAGTGGGAGTGCTATCCTTTGCATATGCCGCCACCTCCCAAGGGGGCGTGAATTTTCGCTGCTTGTCCTT
TTCCTGCTGGTTGCTCCCATTCTTAGGTGAATTTAAGGAGGCCAGGCTAAAGCCGTCGCATGTCTGATTG
CTCACCAGGTAAATGTCGCTAATGTTTTCCAACGCGAGAAGGTGTTGAGCGCGGAGCTGAGTGACGTGAC
AACATGGGTATGCCCAATTGCCCCATGTTGGGAGGACGAAAATGGTGACAAGACAGATGGCCAGAAATAC
ACCAACAGCACGCATGATGTCTACTGGGGATTTATTCTTTAGTGCGGGGGAATACACGGCTTTTAATACG
ATTGAGGGCGTCTCCTAACAAGTTACATCACTCCTGCCCTTCCTCACCCTCATCTCCATCACCTCCTTCA
TCTCCGTCATCTCCGTCATCACCCTCCGCGGCAGCCCCTTCCACCATAGGTGGAAACCAGGGAGGCAAAT
CTACTCCATCGTCAAAGCTGCACACAGTCACCCTGATATTGCAGGTAGGAGCGGGCTTTGTCATAACAAG
GTCCTTAATCGCATCCTTCAAAACCTCAGCAAATATATGAGTTTGTAAAAAGACCATGAAATAACAGACA
ATGGACTCCCTTAGCGGGCCAGGTTGTGGGCCGGGTCCAGGGGCCATTCCAAAGGGGAGACGACTCAATG
GTGTAAGACGACATTGTGGAATAGCAAGGGCAGTTCCTCGCCTTAGGTTGTAAAGGGAGGTCTTACTACC
TCCATATACGAACACACCGGCGACCCAAGTTCCTTCGTCGGTAGTCCTTTCTACGTGACTCCTAGCCAGG
AGAGCTCTTAAACCTTCTGCAATGTTCTCAAATTTCGGGTTGGAACCTCCTTGACCACGATGCTTTTCCA
AACCACCCTCCTTTTTTGCGCCCTGCCTCCATCACCCTGACCCCGGGGTCCAGTGCTTGGGCCTTCTCCT
GGGTCATCTGCGGGGCCCTGCTCTATCGCTCCCGGGGGCACGTCAGGCTCACCATCTGGGCCACCTTCTT
GGTGGTATTCAAAATAATCGGCTTCCCCTACAGGGTGGAAAAATGGCCTTCTACCTGGAGGGGGCCTGCG
CGGTGGAGACCCGGATGATGATGACTGACTACTGGGACTCCTGGGCCTCTTTTCTCCACGTCCACGACCT
CTCCCCCTGGCTCTTTCACGACTTCCCCCCCTGGCTCTTTCACGTCCTCTACCCCGGCGGCCTCCACTAC
CTCCTCGACCCCGGCCTCCACTACCTCCTCGACCCCGGCCTCCACTGCCTCCTCGACCCCGGCCTCCACC
TCCTGCTCCTGCCCCTCCTGCTCCTGCCCCTCCTCCTGCTCCTGCCCCTCCTGCCCCTCCTGCTCCTGCC
CCTCCTGCCCCTCCTGCTCCTGCCCCTCCTGCCCCTCCTGCTCCTGCCCCTCCTGCCCCTCCTCCTGCTC
CTGCCCCTCCTGCCCCTCCTCCTGCTCCTGCCCCTCCTGCCCCTCCTGCTCCTGCCCCTCCTGCCCCTCC
TGCTCCTGCCCCTCCTGCCCCTCCTGCTCCTGCCCCTCCTGCTCCTGCCCCTCCTGCTCCTGCCCCTCCT
GCTCCTGCCCCTCCTGCCCCTCCTGCCCCTCCTCCTGCTCCTGCCCCTCCTGCTCCTGCCCCTCCTGCCC
CTCCTGCCCCTCCTGCTCCTGCCCCTCCTCCTGCTCCTGCCCCTCCTGCCCCTCCTGCCCCTCCTCCTGC
TCCTGCCCCTCCTGCCCCTCCTCCTGCTCCTGCCCCTCCTCCTGCTCCTGCCCCTCCTGCCCCTCCTGCC
CCTCCTCCTGCTCCTGCCCCTCCTGCCCCTCCTCCTGCTCCTGCCCCTCCTCCTGCTCCTGCCCCTCCTG
CCCCTCCTGCCCCTCCTCCTGCTCCTGCCCCTCCTCCTGCTCCTGCCCCTCCTGCCCCTCCTGCCCCTCC
TGCCCCTCCTCCTGCTCCTGCCCCTCCTCCTGCTCCTGCCCCTCCTGCTCCTGCCCCTCCCGCTCCTGCT
CCTGCTCCTGTTCCACCGTGGGTCCCTTTGCAGCCAATGCAACTTGGACGTTTTTGGGGTCTCCGGACAC
CATCTCTATGTCTTGGCCCTGATCCTGAGCCGCCCGGGGCTCCTGGTCTTCCGCCTCCTCGTCCTCGTCC
TCTTCCCCGTCCTCGTCCATGGTTATCACCCCCTCTTCTTTGAGGTCCACTGCCGCCGGAGCCTTCTGGT
CCAGATGTGTCTCCCTTCTCTCCTAGGCCATTTCCAGGTCCTGTACCTGGCCCCTCGTCAGACATGATTC
ACACTAAAAGAGATCAATAGACATCTTTATTAGACGACGCTCAGTGAATACAGGGAGTGCAGACTCCTGC
CCCCTCCAACAGCCCCCCCACCCTCATCCCCTTCATGGTCGCTGTCAGACAGATCCAGGTCTGAAAATTC
CCCATCCTCCGAACCATCCTCGTCCTCATCACCAATTACTCGCAGCCCGGAAAACTCCCGCTGAACATCC
TCAAGATTTGCGTCCTGAGCCTCAAGCCAGGCCTCAAATTCCTCGTCCCCCTTTTTGCTGGACGGTAGGG
ATGGGGATTCTCGGGACCCCTCCTCTTCCTCTTCAAGGTCACCAGACAGAGATGCTACTGGGGCAACGGA
AGAAAAGCTGGGTGCGGCCTGTGAGGATCAGCTTATCGATGATAAGCTGTCAAACATGAGAATTCTTGAA
GACGAAAGGGCCTCGTGATACGCCTATTTTTATAGGTTAATGTCATGATAATAATGGTTTCTTAGACGTC
AGGTGGCACTTTTCGGGGAAATGTGCGCGGAACCCCTATTTGTTTATTTTTCTAAATACATTCAAATATG
TATCCGCTCATGAGACAATAACCCTGATAAATGCTTCAATAATATTGAAAAAGGAAGAGTATGAGTATTC
AACATTTCCGTGTCGCCCTTATTCCCTTTTTTGCGGCATTTTGCCTTCCTGTTTTTGCTCACCCAGAAAC
GCTGGTGAAAGTAAAAGATGCTGAAGATCAGTTGGGTGCACGAGTGGGTTACATCGAACTGGATCTCAAC
AGCGGTAAGATCCTTGAGAGTTTTCGCCCCGAAGAACGTTTTCCAATGATGAGCACTTTTAAAGTTCTGC
TATGTGGCGCGGTATTATCCCGTGTTGACGCCGGGCAAGAGCAACTCGGTCGCCGCATACACTATTCTCA
GAATGACTTGGTTGAGTACTCACCAGTCACAGAAAAGCATCTTACGGATGGCATGACAGTAAGAGAATTA
TGCAGTGCTGCCATAACCATGAGTGATAACACTGCGGCCAACTTACTTCTGACAACGATCGGAGGACCGA
AGGAGCTAACCGCTTTTTTGCACAACATGGGGGATCATGTAACTCGCCTTGATCGTTGGGAACCGGAGCT
GAATGAAGCCATACCAAACGACGAGCGTGACACCACGATGCCTGCAGCAATGGCAACAACGTTGCGCAAA
CTATTAACTGGCGAACTACTTACTCTAGCTTCCCGGCAACAATTAATAGACTGGATGGAGGCGGATAAAG
TTGCAGGACCACTTCTGCGCTCGGCCCTTCCGGCTGGCTGGTTTATTGCTGATAAATCTGGAGCCGGTGA
GCGTGGGTCTCGCGGTATCATTGCAGCACTGGGGCCAGATGGTAAGCCCTCCCGTATCGTAGTTATCTAC
ACGACGGGGAGTCAGGCAACTATGGATGAACGAAATAGACAGATCGCTGAGATAGGTGCCTCACTGATTA
AGCATTGGTAACTGTCAGACCAAGTTTACTCATATATACTTTAGATTGATTTAAAACTTCATTTTTAATT
TAAAAGGATCTAGGTGAAGATCCTTTTTGATAATCTCATGACCAAAATCCCTTAACGTGAGTTTTCGTTC
CACTGAGCGTCAGACCCCGTAGAAAAGATCAAAGGATCTTCTTGAGATCCTTTTTTTCTGCGCGTAATCT
GCTGCTTGCAAACAAAAAAACCACCGCTACCAGCGGTGGTTTGTTTGCCGGATCAAGAGCTACCAACTCT
TTTTCCGAAGGTAACTGGCTTCAGCAGAGCGCAGATACCAAATACTGTCCTTCTAGTGTAGCCGTAGTTA
GGCCACCACTTCAAGAACTCTGTAGCACCGCCTACATACCTCGCTCTGCTAATCCTGTTACCAGTGGCTG
CTGCCAGTGGCGATAAGTCGTGTCTTACCGGGTTGGACTCAAGACGATAGTTACCGGATAAGGCGCAGCG
GTCGGGCTGAACGGGGGGTTCGTGCACACAGCCCAGCTTGGAGCGAACGACCTACACCGAACTGAGATAC
CTACAGCGTGAGCTATGAGAAAGCGCCACGCTTCCCGAAGGGAGAAAGGCGGACAGGTATCCGGTAAGCG
GCAGGGTCGGAACAGGAGAGCGCACGAGGGAGCTTCCAGGGGGAAACGCCTGGTATCTTTATAGTCCTGT
CGGGTTTCGCCACCTCTGACTTGAGCGTCGATTTTTGTGATGCTCGTCAGGGGGGCGGAGCCTATGGAAA
AACGCCAGCAACGCGGCCTTTTTACGGTTCCTGGCCTTTTGCTGGCCTTGAAGCTGTCCCTGATGGTCGT
CATCTACCTGCCTGGACAGCATGGCCTGCAACGCGGGCATCCCGATGCCGCCGGAAGCGAGAAGAATCAT
AATGGGGAAGGCCATCCAGCCTCGCGTCGAACTAGATGATCCGGCTGTGGAATGTGTGTCAGTTAGGGTG
TGGAAAGTCCCCAGGCTCCCCAGCAGGCAGAAGTATGCAAAGCATGCATCTCAATTAGTCAGCAACCAGG
TGTGGAAAGTCCCCAGGCTCCCCAGCAGGCAGAAGTATGCAAAGCATGCATCTCAATTAGTCAGCAACCA
TAGTCCCGCCCCTAACTCCGCCCATCCCGCCCCTAACTCCGCCCAGTTCCGCCCATTCTCCGCCCCATGG
CTGACTAATTTTTTTTATTTATGCAGAGGCCGAGGCCGCCTCGGCCTCTGAGCTATTCCAGAAGTAGTGA
GGAGGCTTTTTTGGAGGGTGACCGCCACGACCGGTGCCGCCACCATCCCCTGACCCACGCCCCTGACCCC
TCACAAGGAGACGACCTTCCATGACCGAGTACAAGCCCACGGTGCGCCTCGCCACCCGCGACGACGTCCC
CCGGGCCGTACGCACCCTCGCCGCCGCGTTCGCCGACTACCCCGCCACGCGCCACACCGTCGACCCCGAC
CGCCACATCGAACGCGTCACCGAGCTGCAAGAACTCTTCCTCACGCGCGTCGGGCTCGACATCGGCAAGG
TGTGGGTCGCGGACGACGGCGCCGCGGTGGCGGTCTGGACCACGCCGGAGAGCGTCGAAGCGGGGGCGGT
GTTCGCCGAGATCGGCCCGCGCATGGCCGAGTTGAGCGGTTCCCGGCTGGCCGCGCAGCAACAGATGGAA
GGCCTCCTGGCGCCGCACCGGCCCAAGGAGCCCGCGTGGTTCCTGGCCACCGTCGGCGTCTCGCCCGACC
ACCAGGGCAAGGGTCTGGGCAGCGCCGTCGTGCTCCCCGGAGTGGAGGCGGCCGAGCGCGCCGGGGTGCC
CGCCTTCCTGGAGACCTCCGCGCCCCGCAACCTCCCCTTCTACGAGCGGCTCGGCTTCACCGTCACCGCC
GACGTCGAGGTGCCCGAAGGACCGCGCACCTGGTGCATGACCCGCAAGCCCGGTGCCTGACGCCCGCCCC
ACGACCCGCAGCGCCCGACCGAAAGGAGCGCACGACCCGGTCCGACGCGGCCCGACGGGTCCGAGGGGGG
TCGACCTCGAAACTTGTTTATTGCAGCTTATAATGGTTACAAATAAAGCAATAGCATCACAAATTTCACA
AATAAAGCATTTTTTTCACTGCATTCTAGTTGTGGTTTGTCCAAACTCATCAATGTATCTTATCATGTCT
GGATCTGATCCGAACCCCTTCCTCGACCAATTCTCATGTTTGACAGCTTATCATCGCAGATCCGGGCAAC
GTTGTTGCCATTGCTCGACCAATTCTCATGTTTGACAGCTTATCATCGCAGATCCGTATGGTGCACTCTC
AGTACAATCTGCTCTGATGCCGCATAGTTAAGCCAGTATCTGCTCCCTGCTTGTGTGTTGGAGGTCGCTG
AGTAGTGCGCGAGCAAAATTTAAGCTACAACAAGGCAAGGCTTGACCGACAATTGCATGAAGAATCTGCT
TAGGGTTAGGCGTTTTGCGCTGCTTCGCGATGTACGGGCCAGATATACGCGTATCTGAGGGGACTAGGGT
GTGTTTAGGCGAAAAGCGGGGCTTCGGTTGTACGCGGTTAGGAGTCCCCTCAGGATATAGTAGTTTCGCT
TTTGCATAGGGAGGGGGAAATGTAGTCTTATGCAATACTCTTGTAGTCTTGCAACATGGTAACGATGAGT
TAGCAACATGCCTTACAAGGAGAGAAAAAGCACCGTGCATGCCGATTGGTGGAAGTAAGGTGGTACGATC
GTGCCTTATTAGGAAGGCAACAGACGGGTCTGACATGGATTGGACGAACCACTGAATTCCGCATTGCAGA
GATATTGTATTTAAGTGCCTAGCTCGATACAATAAACGCCATTTGACCATTCACCACATTGGTGTGCACC
TCCAAGCTGGCCGGGGATCCTCTAGGGCCTCTGAGCTATTCCAGAAGTAGTGAAGAGGCTTTTTTGGAGG
CCTAGGCTTTTGCAAAAAGCTCCGGATCGATCCTGAGAACTTCAGGGTGAGTTTGGGGACCCTTGATTGT
TCTTTCTTTTTCGCTATTGTAAAATTCATGTTATATGGAGGGGGCAAAGTTTTCAGGGTGTTGTTTAGAA
TGGGAAGATGTCCCTTGTATCACCATGGACCCTCATGATAATTTTGTTTCTTTCACTTTCTACTCTGTTG
ACAACCATTGTCTCCTCTTATTTTCTTTTCATTTTCTGTAACTTTTTCGTTAAACTTTAGCTTGCATTTG
TAACGAATTTTTAAATTCACTTTTGTTTATTTGTCAGATTGTAAGTACTTTCTCTAATCACTTTTTTTTC
AAGGCAATCAGGGTATATTATATTGTACTTCAGCACAGTTTTAGAGAACAATTGTTATAATTAAATGATA
AGGTAGAATATTTCTGCATATAAATTCTGGCTGGCGTGGAAATATTCTTATTGGTAGAAACAACTACATC
CTGGTCATCATCCTGCCTTTCTCTTTATGGTTACAATGATATACACTGTTTGAGATGAGGATAAAATACT
CTGAGTCCAAACCGGGCCCCTCTGCTAACCATGTTCATGCCTTCTTCTTTTTCCTACAGCTCCTGGGCAA
CGTGCTGGTTATTGTGCTGTCTCATCATTTTGGCAAAGAATTGTAATACGACTCACTATAGGGCGAATTG
ATATGTCTAGATTAGATAAAAGTAAAGTGATTAACAGCGCATTAGAGCTGCTTAATGAGGTCGGAATCGA
AGGTTTAACAACCCGTAAACTCGCCCAGAAGCTAGGTGTAGAGCAGCCTACATTGTATTGGCATGTAAAA
AATAAGCGGGCTTTGCTCGACGCCTTAGCCATTGAGATGTTAGATAGGCACCATACTCACTTTTGCCCTT
TAGAAGGGGAAAGCTGGCAAGATTTTTTACGTAATAACGCTAAAAGTTTTAGATGTGCTTTACTAAGTCA
TCGCGATGGAGCAAAAGTACATTTAGGTACACGGCCTACAGAAAAACAGTATGAAACTCTCGAAAATCAA
TTAGCCTTTTTATGCCAACAAGGTTTTTCACTAGAGAATGCATTATATGCACTCAGCGCTGTGGGGCATT
TTACTTTAGGTTGCGTATTGGAAGATCAAGAGCATCAAGTCGCTAAAGAAGAAAGGGAAACACCTACTAC
TGATAGTATGCCGCCATTATTACGACAAGCTATCGAATTATTTGATCACCAAGGTGCAGAGCCAGCCTTC
TTATTCGGCCTTGAATTGATCATATGCGGATTAGAAAAACAACTTAAATGTGAAAGTGGGTCCGCGTACA
GCGGATCCCGGGAATTCAGATCTTATTAAAGCAGAACTTGTTTATTGCAGCTTATAATGGTTACAAATAA
AGCAATAGCATCACAAATTTCACAAATAAAGCATTTTTTTCACTGCATTCTAGTTGTGGTTTGTCCAAAC
TCATCAATGTATCTTATCATGTCTGGTCGAATCCATGGCGCAGAACTGGTAGGTATGGAAGATCCGCGTT
GACATTGATTATTGACTAGTTATTAATAGTAATCAATTACGGGGTCATTAGTTCATAGCCCATATATGGA
GTTCCGCGTTACATAACTTACGGTAAATGGCCCGCCTGGCTGACCGCCCAACGACCCCCGCCCATTGACG
TCAATAATGACGTATGTTCCCATAGTAACGCCAATAGGGACTTTCCATTGACGTCAATGGGTGGAGTATT
TACGGTAAACTGCCCACTTGGCAGTACATCAAGTGTATCATATGCCAAGTACGCCCCCTATTGACGTCAA
TGACGGTAAATGGCCCGCCTGGCATTATGCCCAGTACATGACCTTATGGGACTTTCCTACTTGGCAGTAC
ATCTACGTATTAGTCATCGCTATTACCATGGTGATGCGGTTTTGGCAGTACATCAATGGGCGTGGATAGC
GGTTTGACTCACGGGGATTTCCAAGTCTCCACCCCATTGACGTCAATGGGAGTTTGTTTTGGCACCAAAA
TCAACGGGACTTTCCAAAATGTCGTAACAACTCCGCCCCATTGACGCAAATGGGCGGTAGGCGTGTACGG
TGGGAGGTCTATATAAGCAGAGCTCTCCCTATCAGTGATAGAGATCTCCCTATCAGTGATAGAGATCGTC
GACGAGCTCGTTTAGTGAACCGTCAGATCGCCTGGAGACGCCATCCACGCTGTTTTGACCTCCATAGAAG
ACACCGGGACCGATCCAGCCTCCGGACTCTAGCGTTTAAACTTAAGCTTACCACCATGGATTATAAAGAC
GATGATGACAAGCACCACCACCACCACCACGACAAGGATTGTGAAATGAAACGCACCACACTGGACAGCC
CTTTGGGGAAGCTGGAGCTGTCTGGTTGTGAGCAGGGTCTGCACGAAATAATTTTTCTGGGCAAGGGGAC
GTCTGCAGCTGATGCCGTGGAGGTCCCAGCCCCCGCTGCGGTTCTCGGAGGTCCGGAGCCCCTGATGCAG
GCTACAGCCTGGCTGAATGCCTATTTCCACCAGCCCGAGGCTATCGAAGAGTTCCCCGTGCCGGCTCTTC
ACCATCCCGTTTTCCAGCAAGAGTCGTTCACCAGACAGGTGTTATGGAAGCTGCTGAAGGTTGTGAAATT
CGGAGAAGTGATTTCTTACTCTCACTTAGCAGCCCTGGCAGGCAACCCCGCAGCCACGGCAGCAGTGAAG
ACGGCACTGAGTGGCAATCCTGTCCCTATCCTGATCCCGTGCCACAGAGTGGTCCAGGGGGATTTGGATG
TGGGCGGTTACGAGGGTGGACTGGCCGTGAAGGAATGGCTTCTGGCCCATGAAGGCCACCGGTTGGGGAA
GCCAGGCTTGGGATTCGAACTGGAGGTGCTGTTCCAGGGCCCCGGTACCGCCATCACAAGTTTGTACAAA
AAAGCAGGCTTAATGGCCTCCAACTTTAAGAAGGCAAACATGGCATCAAGTTCTCAGCGAAAAAGAATGA
GCCCTAAGCCTGAGCTTACTGAAGAGCAAAAGCAGGAGATCCGGGAAGCTTTTGATCTTTTCGATGCGGA
TGGAACTGGCACCATAGATGTTAAAGAACTGAAGGTGGCAATGAGGGCCCTGGGCTTTGAACCCAAGAAA
GAAGAAATTAAGAAAATGATAAGTGAAATTGATAAGGAAGGGACAGGAAAAATGAACTTTGGTGACTTTT
TAACTGTGATGACCCAGAAAATGTCTGAGAAAGATACTAAAGAAGAAATCCTGAAAGCTTTCAAGCTCTT
TGATGATGATGAAACTGGGAAGATTTCGTTCAAAAATCTGAAACGCGTGGCCAAGGAGTTGGGTGAGAAC
CTGACTGATGAGGAGCTGCAGGAAATGATTGATGAAGCTGATCGAGATGGAGATGGAGAGGTCAGTGAGC
AAGAGTTCCTGCGCATCATGAAAAAGACCAGCCTCTATTAATGATACCCAGCTTTC
Features (pLannotate 1.2.2; 31 found; start..end, strand, type, name):
     85..196     +  polyA_signal   bGH poly(A) signal: bovine growth hormone polyadenylation signal
    737..2526    -  rep_origin     oriP: Epstein-Barr virus oriP replication origin (Yates et al., 2000)
   2527..2745    -  CDS            gL (fragment): GL_EBVB9 - Experimental evidence at protein level: Swiss-Prot protein existence level 1. The heterodimer glycoprotein H-glycoprotein L is required for the fusion of viral and plasma membranes leading to virus entry into the host cell. Acts as a functional inhibitor of gH and maintains gH in an inhibited form. Upon binding to host integrins, gL dissociates from gH leading to activation of the viral fusion glycoproteins gB and gH. Fusion of EBV with B-lymphocytes requires the additional receptor- binding protein gp42, which forms a complex with gH/gL. The heterodimer gH/gL targets also host EPHA
   2828..4755    -  CDS            EBNA1 (fragment): Epstein-Barr nuclear antigen 1, also known as EBNA-1 crucial for latent viral infection, and for episomal amplification of vectors containing the oriP origin (Okita et al., 2013)
   4793..5137    -  CDS            BRRF2_EBVB9 (fragment): Protein inferred from homology: Swiss-Prot protein existence level 3. From Epstein-Barr virus (strain B95-8) (HHV-4) (Human herpesvirus 4).
   5140..5163    -  promoter       tet promoter (fragment): E. coli promoter for tetracycline efflux protein gene
   5276..5380    +  promoter       AmpR promoter: bla
   5381..6241    +  CDS            AmpR: β-lactamase; bla; confers resistance to ampicillin, carbenicillin, and related antibiotics
   6412..7000    +  rep_origin     ori: high-copy-number ColE1/pMB1/pBR322/pUC origin of replication
   7046..7169    -  CDS            TcR (fragment): tetracycline efflux protein; tet; confers resistance to tetracycline
   7207..7504    +  promoter       SV40 promoter: SV40 enhancer and early promoter
   7581..8180    +  CDS            PuroR: puromycin N-acetyltransferase; pac from Streptomyces alboniger; confers resistance to puromycin
   8271..8405    +  polyA_signal   SV40 poly(A) signal: SV40 polyadenylation signal
   8527..8579    -  misc_feature   bom (fragment): basis of mobility region from pBR322
   8710..8803    +  ncRNA          Retro dr1: Accession: RF00214 - Retrovirus direct repeat 1 (dr1)
   8839..9100    +  promoter       RSV promoter: Rous sarcoma virus enhancer/promoter
   9126..9186    +  promoter       SV40 promoter (fragment): SV40 early promoter
   9217..9789    +  intron         β-globin intron: intron from rabbit β-globin gene
   9844..9862    +  promoter       T7 promoter: promoter for bacteriophage T7 RNA polymerase
   9873..10493   +  CDS            tetR: TETR2_ECOLX - Experimental evidence at protein level: Swiss-Prot protein existence level 1. TetR is the repressor of the tetracycline resistance element; its N-terminal region forms a helix-turn-helix structure and binds DNA. Binding of tetracycline to TetR reduces the repressor affinity for the tetracycline resistance gene (tetA) promoter operator sites. From Escherichia coli.
  10535..10656   +  polyA_signal   SV40 poly(A) signal: SV40 polyadenylation signal
  10711..11090   +  enhancer       CMV enhancer: human cytomegalovirus immediate early enhancer
  11091..11294   +  promoter       CMV promoter: human cytomegalovirus (CMV) immediate early promoter
  11296..11315   +  promoter       PLtetO-1 promoter (fragment): modified phage lambda PL promoter with tet operator sites (Lutz and Bujard, 1997)
  11317..11336   +  promoter       PLtetO-1 promoter (fragment): modified phage lambda PL promoter with tet operator sites (Lutz and Bujard, 1997)
  11344..11377   +  promoter       TRE3GV promoter (fragment): 3rd-generation Tet-responsive promoter that can be activated by binding of Tet-On® 3G, optimized for retroviral and lentiviral vectors
  11493..11510   +  CDS            9xHis (fragment): 9xHis affinity tag
  11511..12053   +  CDS            MGMT (fragment): MGMT_HUMAN - Experimental evidence at protein level: Swiss-Prot protein existence level 1. Involved in the cellular defense against the biological effects of O6-methylguanine (O6-MeG) and O4-methylthymine (O4-MeT) in DNA. Repairs the methylated nucleobase in DNA by stoichiometrically transferring the methyl group to a cysteine residue in the enzyme. This is a suicide reaction: the enzyme is irreversibly inactivated. From Homo sapiens (Human).
  12096..12120   +  protein_bind   attB1: mutant version of attB; recombination site for the Gateway® BP reaction BP Clonase™
  12123..12638   +  CDS            CETN2: CETN2_HUMAN - Also known as CALT, CEN2. Experimental evidence at protein level: Swiss-Prot protein existence level 1. As a component of the TREX-2 complex, involved in the export of mRNAs to the cytoplasm through the nuclear pores. From Homo sapiens (Human).
  12646..14      -  protein_bind   attB2 (across the origin): mutant version of attB; recombination site for the Gateway® BP reaction BP Clonase™
