>Addgene plasmid #136784 | pEBTet-SNAP-Centrin2 | addgene full sequence | sequence record 275786 | Addgene NGS Result
TTGTACAAAGTGGTGATGGCAGCTAGCGGCGCGCCCGGCCGCTCGAGTCTAGAGGGCCCGTTTAAACCCG
CTGATCAGCCTCGACTGTGCCTTCTAGTTGCCAGCCATCTGTTGTTTGCCCCTCCCCCGTGCCTTCCTTG
ACCCTGGAAGGTGCCACTCCCACTGTCCTTTCCTAATAAAATGAGGAAATTGCATCGCATTGTCTGAGTA
GGTGTCATTCTATTCTGGGGGGTGGGGTGGGGCAGGACAGCAAGGGGGAGGATTGGGAAGACAATAGCAG
GCTAGAGGATCGATCCCCGCCCCGGACGAACTAAACCTGACTACGACATCTCTGCCCCTTCTTCGCGGGG
CAGTGCATGTAATCCCTTCAGTTGGTTGGTACAACTTGCCAACTGGGCCCTGTTCCACATGTGACACGGG
GGGGGACCAAACACAAAGGGGTTCTCTGACTGTAGTTGACATCCTTATAAATGGATGTGCACATTTGCCA
ACACTGAGTGGCTTTCATCCTGGAGCAGACTTTGCAGTCTGTGGACTGCAACACAACATTGCCTTTATGT
GTAACTCTTGGCTGAAGCTCTTACACCAATGCTGGGGGACATGTACCTCCCAGGGGCCCAGGAAGACTAC
GGGAGGCTACACCAACGTCAATCAGAGGGGCCTGTGTAGCTACCGATAAGCGGACCCTCAAGAGGGCATT
AGCAATAGTGTTTATAAGGCCCCCTTGTTAACCCTAAACGGGTAGCATATGCTTCCCGGGTAGTAGTATA
TACTATCCAGACTAACCCTAATTCAATAGCATATGTTACCCAACGGGAAGCATATGCTATCGAATTAGGG
TTAGTAAAAGGGTCCTAAGGAACAGCGATATCTCCCACCCCATGAGCTGTCACGGTTTTATTTACATGGG
GTCAGGATTCCACGAGGGTAGTGAACCATTTTAGTCACAAGGGCAGTGGCTGAAGATCAAGGAGCGGGCA
GTGAACTCTCCTGAATCTTCGCCTGCTTCTTCATTCTCCTTCGTTTAGCTAATAGAATAACTGCTGAGTT
GTGAACAGTAAGGTGTATGTGAGGTGCTCGAAAACAAGGTTTCAGGTGACGCCCCCAGAATAAAATTTGG
ACGGGGGGTTCAGTGGTGGCATTGTGCTATGACACCAATATAACCCTCACAAACCCCTTGGGCAATAAAT
ACTAGTGTAGGAATGAAACATTCTGAATATCTTTAACAATAGAAATCCATGGGGTGGGGACAAGCCGTAA
AGACTGGATGTCCATCTCACACGAATTTATGGCTATGGGCAACACATAATCCTAGTGCAATATGATACTG
GGGTTATTAAGATGTGTCCCAGGCAGGGACCAAGACAGGTGAACCATGTTGTTACACTCTATTTGTAACA
AGGGGAAAGAGAGTGGACGCCGACAGCAGCGGACTCCACTGGTTGTCTCTAACACCCCCGAAAATTAAAC
GGGGCTCCACGCCAATGGGGCCCATAAACAAAGACAAGTGGCCACTCTTTTTTTTGAAATTGTGGAGTGG
GGGCACGCGTCAGCCCCCACACGCCGCCCTGCGGTTTTGGACTGTAAAATAAGGGTGTAATAACTTGGCT
GATTGTAACCCCGCTAACCACTGCGGTCAAACCACTTGCCCACAAAACCACTAATGGCACCCCGGGGAAT
ACCTGCATAAGTAGGTGGGCGGGCCAAGATAGGGGCGCGATTGCTGCGATCTGGAGGACAAATTACACAC
ACTTGCGCCTGAGCGCCAAGCACAGGGTTGTTGGTCCTCATATTCACGAGGTCGCTGAGAGCACGGTGGG
CTAATGTTGCCATGGGTAGCATATACTACCCAAATATCTGGATAGCATATGCTATCCTAATCTATATCTG
GGTAGCATAGGCTATCCTAATCTATATCTGGGTAGTATATGCTATCCTAATCTGTATCCGGGTAGCATAT
GCTATCCTAATAGAGATTAGGGTAGTATATGCTATCCTAATTTATATCTGGGTAGCATATACTACCCAAA
TATCTGGATAGCATATGCTATCCTAATCTATATCTGGGTAGCATATGCTATCCTAATCTATATCTGGGTA
GCATAGGCTATCCTAATCTATATCTGGGTAGCATATGCTATCCTAATCTATATCTGGGTAGTATATGCTA
TCCTAATTTATATCTGGGTAGCATAGGCTATCCTAATCTATATCTGGGTAGCATATGCTATCCTAATCTA
TATCTGGGTAGTATATGCTATCCTAATCTGTATCCGGGTAGCATATGCTATCCTCATGCATATACAGTCA
GCATATGATACCCAGTAGTAGAGTGGGAGTGCTATCCTTTGCATATGCCGCCACCTCCCAAGGGGGCGTG
AATTTTCGCTGCTTGTCCTTTTCCTGCTGGTTGCTCCCATTCTTAGGTGAATTTAAGGAGGCCAGGCTAA
AGCCGTCGCATGTCTGATTGCTCACCAGGTAAATGTCGCTAATGTTTTCCAACGCGAGAAGGTGTTGAGC
GCGGAGCTGAGTGACGTGACAACATGGGTATGCCCAATTGCCCCATGTTGGGAGGACGAAAATGGTGACA
AGACAGATGGCCAGAAATACACCAACAGCACGCATGATGTCTACTGGGGATTTATTCTTTAGTGCGGGGG
AATACACGGCTTTTAATACGATTGAGGGCGTCTCCTAACAAGTTACATCACTCCTGCCCTTCCTCACCCT
CATCTCCATCACCTCCTTCATCTCCGTCATCTCCGTCATCACCCTCCGCGGCAGCCCCTTCCACCATAGG
TGGAAACCAGGGAGGCAAATCTACTCCATCGTCAAAGCTGCACACAGTCACCCTGATATTGCAGGTAGGA
GCGGGCTTTGTCATAACAAGGTCCTTAATCGCATCCTTCAAAACCTCAGCAAATATATGAGTTTGTAAAA
AGACCATGAAATAACAGACAATGGACTCCCTTAGCGGGCCAGGTTGTGGGCCGGGTCCAGGGGCCATTCC
AAAGGGGAGACGACTCAATGGTGTAAGACGACATTGTGGAATAGCAAGGGCAGTTCCTCGCCTTAGGTTG
TAAAGGGAGGTCTTACTACCTCCATATACGAACACACCGGCGACCCAAGTTCCTTCGTCGGTAGTCCTTT
CTACGTGACTCCTAGCCAGGAGAGCTCTTAAACCTTCTGCAATGTTCTCAAATTTCGGGTTGGAACCTCC
TTGACCACGATGCTTTCCAAACCACCCTCCTTTTTTGCGCCTGCCTCCATCACCCTGACCCCGGGGTCCA
GTGCTTGGGCCTTCTCCTGGGTCATCTGCGGGGCCCTGCTCTATCGCTCCCGGGGGCACGTCAGGCTCAC
CATCTGGGCCACCTTCTTGGTGGTATTCAAAATAATCGGCTTCCCCTACAGGGTGGAAAAATGGCCTTCT
ACCTGGAGGGGGCCTGCGCGGTGGAGACCCGGATGATGATGACTGACTACTGGGACTCCTGGGCCTCTTT
TCTCCACGTCCACGACCTCTCCCCCTGGCTCTTTCACGACTTCCCCCCCTGGCTCTTTCACGTCCTCTAC
CCCGGCGGCCTCCACTACCTCCTCGACCCCGGCCTCCACTACCTCCTCGACCCCGGCCTCCACTGCCTCC
TCGACCCCGGCCTCCACCTCCTGCTCCTGCCCCTCCTGCTCCTGCCCCTCCTCCTGCTCCTGCCCCTCCT
GCCCCTCCTGCTCCTGCCCCTCCTGCCCCTCCTGCTCCTGCCCCTCCTGCCCCTCCTGCTCCTGCCCCTC
CTGCCCCTCCTCCTGCTCCTGCCCCTCCTGCCCCTCCTCCTGCTCCTGCCCCTCCTGCCCCTCCTGCTCC
TGCCCCTCCTGCCCCTCCTGCTCCTGCCCCTCCTGCCCCTCCTGCTCCTGCCCCTCCTGCTCCTGCCCCT
CCTGCTCCTGCCCCTCCTGCTCCTGCCCCTCCTGCCCCTCCTGCCCCTCCTCCTGCTCCTGCCCCTCCTG
CTCCTGCCCCTCCTGCCCCTCCTGCCCCTCCTGCTCCTGCCCCTCCTCCTGCTCCTGCCCCTCCTGCCCC
TCCTGCCCCTCCTCCTGCTCCTGCCCCTCCTGCCCCTCCTCCTGCTCCTGCCCCKCCTCCTGCTCCTSCN
CCTCCTSCCCCTCCTSCCCCTCCTCCTSCTCCTSCCCCTCCTCCCCCTCCTCCTSCTCCTSCCCCTCCTC
CTSCTCCTGCCCCTCCTGCCCCTCCTGCCCCTCCTCCTGCTCCTGCCCCTCCTCCTGCTCCTGCCCCTCC
TGCCCCTCCTGCCCCTCCTGCCCCTCCTCCTGCTCCTGCCCCTCCTCCTGCTCCTGCCCCTCCTGCTCCT
GCCCCTCCCGCTCCTGCTCCTGCTCCTGTTCCACCGTGGGTCCCTTTGCAGCCAATGCAACTTGGACGTT
TTTGGGGTCTCCGGACACCATCTCTATGTCTTGGCCCTGATCCTGAGCCGCCCGGGGCTCCTGGTCTTCC
GCCTCCTCGTCCTCGTCCTCTTCCCCGTCCTCGTCCATGGTTATCACCCCCTCTTCTTTGAGGTCCACTG
CCGCCGGAGCCTTCTGGTCCAGATGTGTCTCCCTTCTCTCCTAGGCCATTTCCAGGTCCTGTACCTGGCC
CCTCGTCAGACATGATTCACACTAAAAGAGATCAATAGACATCTTTATTAGACGACGCTCAGTGAATACA
GGGAGTGCAGACTCCTGCCCCCTCCAACAGCCCCCCCACCCTCATCCCCTTCATGGTCGCTGTCAGACAG
ATCCAGGTCTGAAAATTCCCCATCCTCCGAACCATCCTCGTCCTCATCACCAATTACTCGCAGCCCGGAA
AACTCCCGCTGAACATCCTCAAGATTTGCGTCCTGAGCCTCAAGCCAGGCCTCAAATTCCTCGTCCCCCT
TTTTGCTGGACGGTAGGGATGGGGATTCTCGGGACCCCTCCTCTTCCTCTTCAAGGTCACCAGACAGAGA
TGCTACTGGGGCAACGGAAGAAAAGCTGGGTGCGGCCTGTGAGGATCAGCTTATCGATGATAAGCTGTCA
AACATGAGAATTCTTGAAGACGAAAGGGCCTCGTGATACGCCTATTTTTATAGGTTAATGTCATGATAAT
AATGGTTTCTTAGACGTCAGGTGGCACTTTTCGGGGAAATGTGCGCGGAACCCCTATTTGTTTATTTTTC
TAAATACATTCAAATATGTATCCGCTCATGAGACAATAACCCTGATAAATGCTTCAATAATATTGAAAAA
GGAAGAGTATGAGTATTCAACATTTCCGTGTCGCCCTTATTCCCTTTTTTGCGGCATTTTGCCTTCCTGT
TTTTGCTCACCCAGAAACGCTGGTGAAAGTAAAAGATGCTGAAGATCAGTTGGGTGCACGAGTGGGTTAC
ATCGAACTGGATCTCAACAGCGGTAAGATCCTTGAGAGTTTTCGCCCCGAAGAACGTTTTCCAATGATGA
GCACTTTTAAAGTTCTGCTATGTGGCGCGGTATTATCCCGTGTTGACGCCGGGCAAGAGCAACTCGGTCG
CCGCATACACTATTCTCAGAATGACTTGGTTGAGTACTCACCAGTCACAGAAAAGCATCTTACGGATGGC
ATGACAGTAAGAGAATTATGCAGTGCTGCCATAACCATGAGTGATAACACTGCGGCCAACTTACTTCTGA
CAACGATCGGAGGACCGAAGGAGCTAACCGCTTTTTTGCACAACATGGGGGATCATGTAACTCGCCTTGA
TCGTTGGGAACCGGAGCTGAATGAAGCCATACCAAACGACGAGCGTGACACCACGATGCCTGCAGCAATG
GCAACAACGTTGCGCAAACTATTAACTGGCGAACTACTTACTCTAGCTTCCCGGCAACAATTAATAGACT
GGATGGAGGCGGATAAAGTTGCAGGACCACTTCTGCGCTCGGCCCTTCCGGCTGGCTGGTTTATTGCTGA
TAAATCTGGAGCCGGTGAGCGTGGGTCTCGCGGTATCATTGCAGCACTGGGGCCAGATGGTAAGCCCTCC
CGTATCGTAGTTATCTACACGACGGGGAGTCAGGCAACTATGGATGAACGAAATAGACAGATCGCTGAGA
TAGGTGCCTCACTGATTAAGCATTGGTAACTGTCAGACCAAGTTTACTCATATATACTTTAGATTGATTT
AAAACTTCATTTTTAATTTAAAAGGATCTAGGTGAAGATCCTTTTTGATAATCTCATGACCAAAATCCCT
TAACGTGAGTTTTCGTTCCACTGAGCGTCAGACCCCGTAGAAAAGATCAAAGGATCTTCTTGAGATCCTT
TTTTTCTGCGCGTAATCTGCTGCTTGCAAACAAAAAAACCACCGCTACCAGCGGTGGTTTGTTTGCCGGA
TCAAGAGCTACCAACTCTTTTTCCGAAGGTAACTGGCTTCAGCAGAGCGCAGATACCAAATACTGTCCTT
CTAGTGTAGCCGTAGTTAGGCCACCACTTCAAGAACTCTGTAGCACCGCCTACATACCTCGCTCTGCTAA
TCCTGTTACCAGTGGCTGCTGCCAGTGGCGATAAGTCGTGTCTTACCGGGTTGGACTCAAGACGATAGTT
ACCGGATAAGGCGCAGCGGTCGGGCTGAACGGGGGGTTCGTGCACACAGCCCAGCTTGGAGCGAACGACC
TACACCGAACTGAGATACCTACAGCGTGAGCTATGAGAAAGCGCCACGCTTCCCGAAGGGAGAAAGGCGG
ACAGGTATCCGGTAAGCGGCAGGGTCGGAACAGGAGAGCGCACGAGGGAGCTTCCAGGGGGAAACGCCTG
GTATCTTTATAGTCCTGTCGGGTTTCGCCACCTCTGACTTGAGCGTCGATTTTTGTGATGCTCGTCAGGG
GGGCGGAGCCTATGGAAAAACGCCAGCAACGCGGCCTTTTTACGGTTCCTGGCCTTTTGCTGGCCTTGAA
GCTGTCCCTGATGGTCGTCATCTACCTGCCTGGACAGCATGGCCTGCAACGCGGGCATCCCGATGCCGCC
GGAAGCGAGAAGAATCATAATGGGGAAGGCCATCCAGCCTCGCGTCGAACTAGATGATCCGGCTGTGGAA
TGTGTGTCAGTTAGGGTGTGGAAAGTCCCCAGGCTCCCCAGCAGGCAGAAGTATGCAAAGCATGCATCTC
AATTAGTCAGCAACCAGGTGTGGAAAGTCCCCAGGCTCCCCAGCAGGCAGAAGTATGCAAAGCATGCATC
TCAATTAGTCAGCAACCATAGTCCCGCCCCTAACTCCGCCCATCCCGCCCCTAACTCCGCCCAGTTCCGC
CCATTCTCCGCCCCATGGCTGACTAATTTTTTTTATTTATGCAGAGGCCGAGGCCGCCTCGGCCTCTGAG
CTATTCCAGAAGTAGTGAGGAGGCTTTTTTGGAGGGTGACCGCCACGACCGGTGCCGCCACCATCCCCTG
ACCCACGCCCCTGACCCCTCACAAGGAGACGACCTTCCATGACCGAGTACAAGCCCACGGTGCGCCTCGC
CACCCGCGACGACGTCCCCCGGGCCGTACGCACCCTCGCCGCCGCGTTCGCCGACTACCCCGCCACGCGC
CACACCGTCGACCCCGACCGCCACATCGAACGCGTCACCGAGCTGCAAGAACTCTTCCTCACGCGCGTCG
GGCTCGACATCGGCAAGGTGTGGGTCGCGGACGACGGCGCCGCGGTGGCGGTCTGGACCACGCCGGAGAG
CGTCGAAGCGGGGGCGGTGTTCGCCGAGATCGGCCCGCGCATGGCCGAGTTGAGCGGTTCCCGGCTGGCC
GCGCAGCAACAGATGGAAGGCCTCCTGGCGCCGCACCGGCCCAAGGAGCCCGCGTGGTTCCTGGCCACCG
TCGGCGTCTCGCCCGACCACCAGGGCAAGGGTCTGGGCAGCGCCGTCGTGCTCCCCGGAGTGGAGGCGGC
CGAGCGCGCCGGGGTGCCCGCCTTCCTGGAGACCTCCGCGCCCCGCAACCTCCCCTTCTACGAGCGGCTC
GGCTTCACCGTCACCGCCGACGTCGAGGTGCCCGAAGGACCGCGCACCTGGTGCATGACCCGCAAGCCCG
GTGCCTGACGCCCGCCCCACGACCCGCAGCGCCCGACCGAAAGGAGCGCACGACCCGGTCCGACGCGGCC
CGACGGGTCCGAGGGGGGTCGACCTCGAAACTTGTTTATTGCAGCTTATAATGGTTACAAATAAAGCAAT
AGCATCACAAATTTCACAAATAAAGCATTTTTTTCACTGCATTCTAGTTGTGGTTTGTCCAAACTCATCA
ATGTATCTTATCATGTCTGGATCTGATCCGAACCCCTTCCTCGACCAATTCTCATGTTTGACAGCTTATC
ATCGCAGATCCGGGCAACGTTGTTGCCATTGCTCGACCAATTCTCATGTTTGACAGCTTATCATCGCAGA
TCCGTATGGTGCACTCTCAGTACAATCTGCTCTGATGCCGCATAGTTAAGCCAGTATCTGCTCCCTGCTT
GTGTGTTGGAGGTCGCTGAGTAGTGCGCGAGCAAAATTTAAGCTACAACAAGGCAAGGCTTGACCGACAA
TTGCATGAAGAATCTGCTTAGGGTTAGGCGTTTTGCGCTGCTTCGCGATGTACGGGCCAGATATACGCGT
ATCTGAGGGGACTAGGGTGTGTTTAGGCGAAAAGCGGGGCTTCGGTTGTACGCGGTTAGGAGTCCCCTCA
GGATATAGTAGTTTCGCTTTTGCATAGGGAGGGGGAAATGTAGTCTTATGCAATACTCTTGTAGTCTTGC
AACATGGTAACGATGAGTTAGCAACATGCCTTACAAGGAGAGAAAAAGCACCGTGCATGCCGATTGGTGG
AAGTAAGGTGGTACGATCGTGCCTTATTAGGAAGGCAACAGACGGGTCTGACATGGATTGGACGAACCAC
TGAATTCCGCATTGCAGAGATATTGTATTTAAGTGCCTAGCTCGATACAATAAACGCCATTTGACCATTC
ACCACATTGGTGTGCACCTCCAAGCTGGCCGGGGATCCTCTAGGGCCTCTGAGCTATTCCAGAAGTAGTG
AAGAGGCTTTTTTGGAGGCCTAGGCTTTTGCAAAAAGCTCCGGATCGATCCTGAGAACTTCAGGGTGAGT
TTGGGGACCCTTGATTGTTCTTTCTTTTTCGCTATTGTAAAATTCATGTTATATGGAGGGGGCAAAGTTT
TCAGGGTGTTGTTTAGAATGGGAAGATGTCCCTTGTATCACCATGGACCCTCATGATAATTTTGTTTCTT
TCACTTTCTACTCTGTTGACAACCATTGTCTCCTCTTATTTTCTTTTCATTTTCTGTAACTTTTTCGTTA
AACTTTAGCTTGCATTTGTAACGAATTTTTAAATTCACTTTTGTTTATTTGTCAGATTGTAAGTACTTTC
TCTAATCACTTTTTTTTCAAGGCAATCAGGGTATATTATATTGTACTTCAGCACAGTTTTAGAGAACAAT
TGTTATAATTAAATGATAAGGTAGAATATTTCTGCATATAAATTCTGGCTGGCGTGGAAATATTCTTATT
GGTAGAAACAACTACATCCTGGTCATCATCCTGCCTTTCTCTTTATGGTTACAATGATATACACTGTTTG
AGATGAGGATAAAATACTCTGAGTCCAAACCGGGCCCCTCTGCTAACCATGTTCATGCCTTCTTCTTTTT
CCTACAGCTCCTGGGCAACGTGCTGGTTATTGTGCTGTCTCATCATTTTGGCAAAGAATTGTAATACGAC
TCACTATAGGGCGAATTGATATGTCTAGATTAGATAAAAGTAAAGTGATTAACAGCGCATTAGAGCTGCT
TAATGAGGTCGGAATCGAAGGTTTAACAACCCGTAAACTCGCCCAGAAGCTAGGTGTAGAGCAGCCTACA
TTGTATTGGCATGTAAAAAATAAGCGGGCTTTGCTCGACGCCTTAGCCATTGAGATGTTAGATAGGCACC
ATACTCACTTTTGCCCTTTAGAAGGGGAAAGCTGGCAAGATTTTTTACGTAATAACGCTAAAAGTTTTAG
ATGTGCTTTACTAAGTCATCGCGATGGAGCAAAAGTACATTTAGGTACACGGCCTACAGAAAAACAGTAT
GAAACTCTCGAAAATCAATTAGCCTTTTTATGCCAACAAGGTTTTTCACTAGAGAATGCATTATATGCAC
TCAGCGCTGTGGGGCATTTTACTTTAGGTTGCGTATTGGAAGATCAAGAGCATCAAGTCGCTAAAGAAGA
AAGGGAAACACCTACTACTGATAGTATGCCGCCATTATTACGACAAGCTATCGAATTATTTGATCACCAA
GGTGCAGAGCCAGCCTTCTTATTCGGCCTTGAATTGATCATATGCGGATTAGAAAAACAACTTAAATGTG
AAAGTGGGTCCGCGTACAGCGGATCCCGGGAATTCAGATCTTATTAAAGCAGAACTTGTTTATTGCAGCT
TATAATGGTTACAAATAAAGCAATAGCATCACAAATTTCACAAATAAAGCATTTTTTTCACTGCATTCTA
GTTGTGGTTTGTCCAAACTCATCAATGTATCTTATCATGTCTGGTCGAATCCATGGCGCAGAACTGGTAG
GTATGGAAGATCCGCGTTGACATTGATTATTGACTAGTTATTAATAGTAATCAATTACGGGGTCATTAGT
TCATAGCCCATATATGGAGTTCCGCGTTACATAACTTACGGTAAATGGCCCGCCTGGCTGACCGCCCAAC
GACCCCCGCCCATTGACGTCAATAATGACGTATGTTCCCATAGTAACGCCAATAGGGACTTTCCATTGAC
GTCAATGGGTGGAGTATTTACGGTAAACTGCCCACTTGGCAGTACATCAAGTGTATCATATGCCAAGTAC
GCCCCCTATTGACGTCAATGACGGTAAATGGCCCGCCTGGCATTATGCCCAGTACATGACCTTATGGGAC
TTTCCTACTTGGCAGTACATCTACGTATTAGTCATCGCTATTACCATGGTGATGCGGTTTTGGCAGTACA
TCAATGGGCGTGGATAGCGGTTTGACTCACGGGGATTTCCAAGTCTCCACCCCATTGACGTCAATGGGAG
TTTGTTTTGGCACCAAAATCAACGGGACTTTCCAAAATGTCGTAACAACTCCGCCCCATTGACGCAAATG
GGCGGTAGGCGTGTACGGTGGGAGGTCTATATAAGCAGAGCTCTCCCTATCAGTGATAGAGATCTCCCTA
TCAGTGATAGAGATCGTCGACGAGCTCGTTTAGTGAACCGTCAGATCGCCTGGAGACGCCATCCACGCTG
TTTTGACCTCCATAGAAGACACCGGGACCGATCCAGCCTCCGGACTCTAGCGTTTAAACTTAAGCTTACC
ACCATGGATTATAAAGACGATGATGACAAGCACCACCACCACCACCACGACAAGGATTGTGAAATGAAAC
GCACCACACTGGACAGCCCTTTGGGGAAGCTGGAGCTGTCTGGTTGTGAGCAGGGTCTGCACGAAATAAT
TTTTCTGGGCAAGGGGACGTCTGCAGCTGATGCCGTGGAGGTCCCAGCCCCCGCTGCGGTTCTCGGAGGT
CCGGAGCCCCTGATGCAGGCTACAGCCTGGCTGAATGCCTATTTCCACCAGCCCGAGGCTATCGAAGAGT
TCCCCGTGCCGGCTCTTCACCATCCCGTTTTCCAGCAAGAGTCGTTCACCAGACAGGTGTTATGGAAGCT
GCTGAAGGTTGTGAAATTCGGAGAAGTGATTTCTTACTCTCACTTAGCAGCCCTGGCAGGCAACCCCGCA
GCCACGGCAGCAGTGAAGACGGCACTGAGTGGCAATCCTGTCCCTATCCTGATCCCGTGCCACAGAGTGG
TCCAGGGGGATTTGGATGTGGGCGGTTACGAGGGTGGACTGGCCGTGAAGGAATGGCTTCTGGCCCATGA
AGGCCACCGGTTGGGGAAGCCAGGCTTGGGATTCGAACTGGAGGTGCTGTTCCAGGGCCCCGGTACCGCC
ATCACAAGTTTGTACAAAAAAGCAGGCTTAATGGCCTCCAACTTTAAGAAGGCAAACATGGCATCAAGTT
CTCAGCGAAAAAGAATGAGCCCTAAGCCTGAGCTTACTGAAGAGCAAAAGCAGGAGATCCGGGAAGCTTT
TGATCTTTTCGATGCGGATGGAACTGGCACCATAGATGTTAAAGAACTGAAGGTGGCAATGAGGGCCCTG
GGCTTTGAACCCAAGAAAGAAGAAATTAAGAAAATGATAAGTGAAATTGATAAGGAAGGGACAGGAAAAA
TGAACTTTGGTGACTTTTTAACTGTGATGACCCAGAAAATGTCTGAGAAAGATACTAAAGAAGAAATCCT
GAAAGCTTTCAAGCTCTTTGATGATGATGAAACTGGGAAGATTTCGTTCAAAAATCTGAAACGCGTGGCC
AAGGAGTTGGGTGAGAACCTGACTGATGAGGAGCTGCAGGAAATGATTGATGAAGCTGATCGAGATGGAG
ATGGAGAGGTCAGTGAGCAAGAGTTCCTGCGCATCATGAAAAAGACCAGCCTCTATTAATGATACCCAGC
TTTC
Features (pLannotate 1.2.2; 31 found; start..end, strand, type, name):
     85..196     +  polyA_signal   bGH poly(A) signal: bovine growth hormone polyadenylation signal
    737..2294    -  rep_origin     oriP (fragment): Epstein-Barr virus oriP replication origin (Yates et al., 2000)
   2407..2625    -  CDS            gL (fragment): GL_EBVB9 - Experimental evidence at protein level: Swiss-Prot protein existence level 1. The heterodimer glycoprotein H-glycoprotein L is required for the fusion of viral and plasma membranes leading to virus entry into the host cell. Acts as a functional inhibitor of gH and maintains gH in an inhibited form. Upon binding to host integrins, gL dissociates from gH leading to activation of the viral fusion glycoproteins gB and gH. Fusion of EBV with B-lymphocytes requires the additional receptor- binding protein gp42, which forms a complex with gH/gL. The heterodimer gH/gL targets also host EPHA
   2708..4633    -  CDS            EBNA1: Epstein-Barr nuclear antigen 1, also known as EBNA-1 crucial for latent viral infection, and for episomal amplification of vectors containing the oriP origin (Okita et al., 2013)
   4671..5015    -  CDS            BRRF2_EBVB9 (fragment): Protein inferred from homology: Swiss-Prot protein existence level 3. From Epstein-Barr virus (strain B95-8) (HHV-4) (Human herpesvirus 4).
   5018..5041    -  promoter       tet promoter (fragment): E. coli promoter for tetracycline efflux protein gene
   5154..5258    +  promoter       AmpR promoter: bla
   5259..6119    +  CDS            AmpR: β-lactamase; bla; confers resistance to ampicillin, carbenicillin, and related antibiotics
   6290..6878    +  rep_origin     ori: high-copy-number ColE1/pMB1/pBR322/pUC origin of replication
   6924..7047    -  CDS            TcR (fragment): tetracycline efflux protein; tet; confers resistance to tetracycline
   7085..7382    +  promoter       SV40 promoter: SV40 enhancer and early promoter
   7459..8058    +  CDS            PuroR: puromycin N-acetyltransferase; pac from Streptomyces alboniger; confers resistance to puromycin
   8149..8283    +  polyA_signal   SV40 poly(A) signal: SV40 polyadenylation signal
   8405..8457    -  misc_feature   bom (fragment): basis of mobility region from pBR322
   8588..8681    +  ncRNA          Retro dr1: Accession: RF00214 - Retrovirus direct repeat 1 (dr1)
   8717..8978    +  promoter       RSV promoter: Rous sarcoma virus enhancer/promoter
   9004..9064    +  promoter       SV40 promoter (fragment): SV40 early promoter
   9095..9667    +  intron         β-globin intron: intron from rabbit β-globin gene
   9722..9740    +  promoter       T7 promoter: promoter for bacteriophage T7 RNA polymerase
   9751..10371   +  CDS            tetR: TETR2_ECOLX - Experimental evidence at protein level: Swiss-Prot protein existence level 1. TetR is the repressor of the tetracycline resistance element; its N-terminal region forms a helix-turn-helix structure and binds DNA. Binding of tetracycline to TetR reduces the repressor affinity for the tetracycline resistance gene (tetA) promoter operator sites. From Escherichia coli.
  10413..10534   +  polyA_signal   SV40 poly(A) signal: SV40 polyadenylation signal
  10589..10968   +  enhancer       CMV enhancer: human cytomegalovirus immediate early enhancer
  10969..11172   +  promoter       CMV promoter: human cytomegalovirus (CMV) immediate early promoter
  11174..11193   +  promoter       PLtetO-1 promoter (fragment): modified phage lambda PL promoter with tet operator sites (Lutz and Bujard, 1997)
  11195..11214   +  promoter       PLtetO-1 promoter (fragment): modified phage lambda PL promoter with tet operator sites (Lutz and Bujard, 1997)
  11222..11255   +  promoter       TRE3GV promoter (fragment): 3rd-generation Tet-responsive promoter that can be activated by binding of Tet-On® 3G, optimized for retroviral and lentiviral vectors
  11371..11388   +  CDS            9xHis (fragment): 9xHis affinity tag
  11389..11931   +  CDS            MGMT (fragment): MGMT_HUMAN - Experimental evidence at protein level: Swiss-Prot protein existence level 1. Involved in the cellular defense against the biological effects of O6-methylguanine (O6-MeG) and O4-methylthymine (O4-MeT) in DNA. Repairs the methylated nucleobase in DNA by stoichiometrically transferring the methyl group to a cysteine residue in the enzyme. This is a suicide reaction: the enzyme is irreversibly inactivated. From Homo sapiens (Human).
  11974..11998   +  protein_bind   attB1: mutant version of attB; recombination site for the Gateway® BP reaction BP Clonase™
  12001..12516   +  CDS            CETN2: CETN2_HUMAN - Also known as CALT, CEN2. Experimental evidence at protein level: Swiss-Prot protein existence level 1. As a component of the TREX-2 complex, involved in the export of mRNAs to the cytoplasm through the nuclear pores. From Homo sapiens (Human).
  12524..14      -  protein_bind   attB2 (across the origin): mutant version of attB; recombination site for the Gateway® BP reaction BP Clonase™
