[The description below was written by a language model from this plasmid's Addgene catalogue record and pLannotate feature annotations shown in this document.]
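Description:
pEBTet-SNAP-Centrin2 is an episomal, tetracycline-regulated mammalian expression plasmid built on the pEBTet backbone. In E. coli it replicates from a high-copy ColE1/pUC-type origin and is selected with ampicillin (AmpR). In mammalian cells it carries the Epstein-Barr virus oriP origin together with an EBNA1 coding sequence. Together these allow the plasmid to be replicated and retained as an extrachromosomal episome in primate cells. An SV40 promoter–PuroR–SV40 poly(A) cassette provides puromycin selection. Short fragments of other EBV genes, the tetracycline resistance gene and the pBR322 bom region appear to be backbone remnants.

The payload is human Centrin2 (CETN2) fused at its N-terminus to SNAP-tag, which the annotation detects as an MGMT fragment because SNAP-tag is an engineered derivative of that alkyltransferase. A His tag lies immediately upstream of SNAP. The catalogue also lists a FLAG tag, which the feature tables do not annotate. CETN2 is flanked by attB1 and attB2 sites, consistent with Gateway cloning into a destination vector that already carried the tag. Expression is driven by a CMV enhancer/promoter followed by two tet operator sites (CMV-TetO2) and terminated by the bGH poly(A) signal. A separate cassette expresses TetR from an RSV promoter, with an SV40 promoter fragment and a rabbit β-globin intron upstream and an SV40 poly(A) signal downstream. TetR represses the fusion gene until tetracycline or doxycycline releases it from the operators.

The construct is intended for inducible expression of a centrosomal protein that can be covalently labelled or crosslinked through SNAP-tag substrates. The sequencing-derived record is about 120 nt shorter than the depositor sequence, and the difference falls within the repetitive oriP region.
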