Addgene plasmid #136784: pEBTet-SNAP-Centrin2
Purpose: Mammalian expression of the centrosomal protein Centrin2 N-terminally fused to SNAP-tag
Depositing lab: Kai Johnsson. Publication: Selective chemical crosslinking reveals a Cep57-Cep63-Cep152 centrosomal complex. Lukinavicius G, Lavogina D, Orpinell M, Umezawa K, Reymond L, Garin N, Gonczy P, Johnsson K. Curr Biol. 2013 Feb 4;23(3):265-70. doi: 10.1016/j.cub.2012.12.030. Epub 2013 Jan 17. PubMed 23333316.
Backbone
  Vector backbone: pEBTet
  Backbone size w/o insert (bp): 11264
  Vector type: Mammalian Expression
  Selectable markers: Puromycin
Growth in bacteria
  Bacterial resistance: Ampicillin, 100 μg/mL
  Growth temperature: 37°C
  Growth strain: DH5alpha
  Copy number: High Copy
Gene/Insert
  Gene/Insert name: SNAP-Centrin2
  Species: H. sapiens (human), Synthetic
  Insert size (bp): 1392
  Entrez Gene: CETN2 (a.k.a. CALT, CEN2)
  Promoter: CMV-TetO2
  Tag / fusion protein: FLAG-tag / His-tag (N terminal on insert)
  Cloning method: Gateway Cloning
  Sequencing primers: 5′ CMV_Fwd; 3′ BGH_Rev
Terms and licenses: Academic/Nonprofit Terms; Industry Terms: Not Available to Industry
How to cite: pEBTet-SNAP-Centrin2 was a gift from Kai Johnsson (Addgene plasmid # 136784 ; http://n2t.net/addgene:136784 ; RRID:Addgene_136784)
