>Addgene plasmid #136784 | pEBTet-SNAP-Centrin2 | depositor partial sequence | sequence record 264003 | Insert
ATGGGCGGTAGGCGTGTACGGTGGGAGGTCTATATAAGCAGAGCTCTCCCTATCAGTGATAGAGATCTCC
CTATCAGTGATAGAGATCGTCGACGAGCTCGTTTAGTGAACCGTCAGATCGCCTGGAGACGCCATCCACG
CTGTTTTGACCTCCATAGAAGACACCGGGACCGATCCAGCCTCCGGACTCTAGCGTTTAAACTTAAGCTT
ACCACCATGGATTATAAAGACGATGATGACAAGCACCACCACCACCACCACGACAAGGATTGTGAAATGA
AACGCACCACACTGGACAGCCCTTTGGGGAAGCTGGAGCTGTCTGGTTGTGAGCAGGGTCTGCACGAAAT
AATTTTTCTGGGCAAGGGGACGTCTGCAGCTGATGCCGTGGAGGTCCCAGCCCCCGCTGCGGTTCTCGGA
GGTCCGGAGCCCCTGATGCAGGCTACAGCCTGGCTGAATGCCTATTTCCACCAGCCCGAGGCTATCGAAG
AGTTCCCCGTGCCGGCTCTTCACCATCCCGTTTTCCAGCAAGAGTCGTTCACCAGACAGGTGTTATGGAA
GCTGCTGAAGGTTGTGAAATTCGGAGAAGTGATTTCTTACTCTCACTTAGCAGCCCTGGCAGGCAACCCC
GCAGCCACGGCAGCAGTGAAGACGGCACTGAGTGGCAATCCTGTCCCTATCCTGATCCCGTGCCACAGAG
TGGTCCAGGGGGATTTGGATGTGGGCGGTTACGAGGGTGGACTGGCCGTGAAGGAATGGCTTCTGGCCCA
TGAAGGCCACCGGTTGGGGAAGCCAGGCTTGGGATTCGAACTGGAGGTGCTGTTCCAGGGCCCCGGTACC
GCCATCACAAGTTTGTACAAAAAAGCAGGCTTAATGGCCTCCAACTTTAAGAAGGCAAACATGGCATCAA
GTTCTCAGCGAAAAAGAATGAGCCCTAAGCCTGAGCTTACTGAAGAGCAAAAGCAGGAGATCCGGGAAGC
TTTTGATCTTTTCGATGCGGATGGAACTGGCACCATAGATGTTAAAGAACTGAAGGTGGCAATGAGGGCC
CTGGGCTTTGAACCCAAGAAAGAAGAAATTAAGAAAATGATAAGTGAAATTGATAAGGAAGGGACAGGAA
AAATGAACTTTGGTGACTTTTTAACTGTGATGACCCAGAAAATGTCTGAGAAAGATACTAAAGAAGAAAT
CCTGAAAGCTTTCAAGCTCTTTGATGATGATGAAACTGGGAAGATTTCGTTCAAAAATCTGAAACGCGTG
GCCAAGGAGTTGGGTGAGAACCTGACTGATGAGGAGCTGCAGGAAATGATTGATGAAGCTGATCGAGATG
GAGATGGAGAGGTCAGTGAGCAAGAGTTCCTGCGCATCATGAAAAAGACCAGCCTCTATTAA
